Addgene plasmid #62027: Tmem194 pEGFP-N2 (1074)
Purpose: mammalian expression of nuclear envelope transmembrane protein
Depositing lab: Eric Schirmer. Depositing organization: University of Edinburgh. Publication: Several novel nuclear envelope transmembrane proteins identified in skeletal muscle have cytoskeletal associations. Wilkie GS, Korfali N, Swanson SK, Malik P, Srsen V, Batrakou DG, de las Heras J, Zuleger N, Kerr AR, Florens L, Schirmer EC. Mol Cell Proteomics. 2011 Jan;10(1):M110.003129. doi: 10.1074/mcp.M110.003129. Epub 2010 Sep 27. PubMed 20876400.
Backbone
  Vector backbone: pEGFP-N2
  Backbone manufacturer: Clontech
  Vector type: Mammalian Expression
Growth in bacteria
  Bacterial resistance: Kanamycin, 50 μg/mL
  Growth temperature: 37°C
  Growth strain: DH5alpha
  Copy number: High Copy
Gene/Insert
  Gene/Insert name: Tmem194
  Species: H. sapiens (human)
  Entrez Gene: TMEM194A (a.k.a. TMEM194)
  Promoter: CMV
  Tag / fusion protein: EGFP (C terminal on backbone)
  Cloning method: Unknown
  Sequencing primers: 5′ CMV-F; 3′ EGFP-R
Terms and licenses: Academic/Nonprofit Terms; Industry Terms: Not Available to Industry
How to cite: Tmem194 pEGFP-N2 (1074) was a gift from Eric Schirmer (Addgene plasmid # 62027 ; http://n2t.net/addgene:62027 ; RRID:Addgene_62027)
