[The description below was written by a language model from this plasmid's Addgene catalogue record.]
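Description:
Tmem194 pEGFP-N2 (1074) is a mammalian expression plasmid built on the Clontech pEGFP-N2 backbone, carrying the human TMEM194 (TMEM194A) coding sequence. The insert sits downstream of the CMV immediate-early promoter, which drives strong constitutive transcription in most mammalian cell lines, and upstream of the backbone's EGFP open reading frame, so the protein is produced with EGFP fused to its C terminus. In bacteria the plasmid is maintained at high copy number and selected with kanamycin. No feature table accompanies the record, so other backbone elements such as the replication origin, polyadenylation signal or any mammalian selection cassette are not documented here, and the cloning method used to introduce the insert is recorded as unknown.

The stated purpose is mammalian expression of a nuclear envelope transmembrane protein. The associated work concerns novel nuclear envelope transmembrane proteins identified in skeletal muscle and their associations with the cytoskeleton. A C-terminal EGFP fusion of this kind is typically transfected into cultured cells to follow the tagged protein by fluorescence microscopy, for example to check whether it targets the nuclear rim and to compare its distribution with other cellular structures. EGFP can also serve as a handle for detecting the fusion with anti-GFP reagents. The record does not specify which isoform or exact boundaries of the TMEM194 sequence were cloned, nor whether any linker residues lie between the insert and EGFP.
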