>Addgene plasmid #62027 | Tmem194 pEGFP-N2 (1074) | addgene partial sequence | sequence record 102652 | CMV-F 5'-CGCAAATGGGCGGTAGGCGTG-3'
GCAGAGCTGGTTTAGTGAACCGTCAGATCCGCTAGCGCTACCGGACTCAGATCCATGGCGGGAGGAATGA
AAGTGGCGGTCTCGCCGGCAGTTGGTCCCGGGCCCTGGGGCTCGGGAGTCGGGGGCGGTGGGACAGTGCG
GCTACTCTTGATCCTCTCCGGCTGCTTGGTCTACGGCACAGCTGAAACTGATGTAAATGTGGTCATGCTT
CAGGAATCCCAAGTTTGTGAAAAGCGTGCCAGCCAACAATTCTGTTACACAAATGTGCTTATCCCAAAAT
GGCATGATATATGGACACGGATACAGATCCGAGTAAATAGTTCCAGATTGGTTCGAGTCACCCAGGTGGA
GAATGAGGAGAAACTGAAGGAGCTAGAGCAGTTTAGTATCTGGAACTTTTTTTCCTCCTTTTTAAAAGAG
AAATTGAATGACACCTATGTTAACGTGGGTCTATACAGCACAAAAACCTGCCTCAAAGTTGAGATTATAG
AGAAGGACACCAAGTACAGTGTCATTGTGATCCGGAGATTTGATCCCAAACTCTTTCTTGTTTTCCTTCT
TGGACTTATGCTATTTTTTTGTGGAGACTTGCTGAGCAGAAGTCAAATTTTCTACTACTCTACTGGGATG
ACTGTGGGAATTGTGGCCTCTCTGCTAATCATCATTTTTATACTATCTAAGTTTATGCCTAAGAAAAGTC
CCATTTACGTCATCCTGGTGGGAGGCTGGTCTTTTTCTCTGTACCTCATTCAACTAGTTTTTAAAAATTT
ACAAGAGATCTGGAGGTGTTACTGGCAGTATCTTTTAAGTTATGTCCTCACAGTTGGATTCATGAGTTTT
GCAGTATGTTACAAGTATGG
