>Addgene plasmid #62027 | Tmem194 pEGFP-N2 (1074) | addgene partial sequence | sequence record 103204 | C-ter-GFP 5'-CTCCTCGCCCTTGCTCAC-3'
CGTCGACTGGTTAGAAAGTTGTTCTGTGTGATAGCAGGACACCGAGAATATGAGTCCTCCTCCTCAGAGG
ATGCTTCCTCATAGATTTCATCCTGGGCAATAATGCTCCCTAATCCATACTCCTGCTCATGGACAGAAAC
TTCATTTGGCGTGAGGTGGGAAGAGCCTTCCACAAAGTCAGCAAATCTTTTTGGAGACTGGATTCGAGAA
ACAGTCTTCCAAGCAGAGCAGTCTGGACTGTTACAAAATTCTCGGAGCTCCTCTAAAGCCTTTCGGGTTT
CTACCTCTCCTTGTATCCGATATTCTTCTTCTGTCAGGAGACGAGGGGGAACAGGCTTTTCTGCTCCCTT
ACACACCTTTCTGCAGGTGATGTACAGCCACTGAATAGGGTGTTCCAGGTTCTTAGTACAAAGAGCAATG
ATGATAATGGCAAGGGCAATATGTGGTATCTGGATGCCAGAATACATGAAACACAGGCCCATCAGCTGCA
AGGTCCAGGTCAGCAGGTTGATACTTCGTTCATTCTCCAAGGGCCCATACTTGTAACATACTGCAAAACT
CATGAATCCAACTGTGAGGACATAACTTAAAAGATACTGCCAGTAACACCTCCAGATCTCTTGTAAATTT
TTAAAAACTAGTTGAATGAGGTACAGAGAAAAAGACCAGCCTCCCACCAGGATGACGTAAATGGGACTTT
TCTTAGGCATAAACTTAGATAGTATAAAAATGATGATTAGCAGAGAGGCCACAATTCCCACAGTCATCCC
AGTAGAGTAGTAGAA
